>Addgene plasmid #116284 | pHAGE-EGFR-P596L | addgene full sequence | sequence record 250647 | Addgene NGS Result
TAAGAATAGTTTTTGCTGTACTTTCTATAGTGAATAGAGTTAGGCAGGGATATTCACCATTATCGTTTCA
GACCCACCTCCCAACCCCGAGGGGACCCGACAGGCCCGAAGGAATAGAAGAAGAAGGTGGAGAGAGAGAC
AGAGACAGATCCATTCGATTAGTGAACGGATCTCGACGGTATCGCCGAATTCACAAATGGCAGTATTCAT
CCACAATTTTAAAAGAAAAGGGGGGATTGGGGGGTACAGTGCAGGGGAAAGAATAGTAGACATAATAGCA
ACAGACATACAAACTAAAGAATTACAAAAACAAATTACAAAAATTCAAAATTTTCGGGTTTATTACAGGG
ACAGCAGAGATCCAGTTTGGACTAGTCGTGAGGCTCCGGTGCCCGTCAGTGGGCAGAGCGCACATCGCCC
ACAGTCCCCGAGAAGTTGGGGGGAGGGGTCGGCAATTGAACCGGTGCCTAGAGAAGGTGGCGCGGGGTAA
ACTGGGAAAGTGATGTCGTGTACTGGCTCCGCCTTTTTCCCGAGGGTGGGGGAGAACCGTATATAAGTGC
AGTAGTCGCCGTGAACGTTCTTTTTCGCAACGGGTTTGCCGCCAGAACACAGGTAAGTGCCGTGTGTGGT
TCCCGCGGGCCTGGCCTCTTTACGGGTTATGGCCCTTGCGTGCCTTGAATTACTTCCACCTGGCTGCAGT
ACGTGATTCTTGATCCCGAGCTTCGGGTTGGAAGTGGGTGGGAGAGTTCGAGGCCTTGCGCTTAAGGAGC
CCCTTCGCCTCGTGCTTGAGTTGAGGCCTGGCCTGGGCGCTGGGGCCGCCGCGTGCGAATCTGGTGGCAC
CTTCGCGCCTGTCTCGCTGCTTTCGATAAGTCTCTAGCCATTTAAAATTTTTGATGACCTGCTGCGACGC
TTTTTTTCTGGCAAGATAGTCTTGTAAATGCGGGCCAAGATCTGCACACTGGTATTTCGGTTTTTGGGGC
CGCGGGCGGCGACGGGGCCCGTGCGTCCCAGCGCACATGTTCGGCGAGGCGGGGCCTGCGAGCGCGGCCA
CCGAGAATCGGACGGGGGTAGTCTCAAGCTGGCCGGCCTGCTCTGGTGCCTGGCCTCGCGCCGCCGTGTA
TCGCCCCGCCCTGGGCGGCAAGGCTGGCCCGGTCGGCACCAGTTGCGTGAGCGGAAAGATGGCCGCTTCC
CGGCCCTGCTGCAGGGAGCTCAAAATGGAGGACGCGGCGCTCGGGAGAGCGGGCGGGTGAGTCACCCACA
CAAAGGAAAAGGGCCTTTCCGTCCTCAGCCGTCGCTTCATGTGACTCCACGGAGTACCGGGCGCCGTCCA
GGCACCTCGATTAGTTCTCGAGCTTTTGGAGTACGTCGTCTTTAGGTTGGGGGGAGGGGTTTTATGCGAT
GGAGTTTCCCCACACTGAGTGGGTGGAGACTGAAGTTAGGCCAGCTTGGCACTTGATGTAATTCTCCTTG
GAATTTGCCCTTTTTGAGTTTGGATCTTGGTTCATTCTCAAGCCTCAGACAGTGGTTCAAAGTTTTTTTC
TTCCATTTCAGGTGTCGTGAAGCGGCCCTGCAGATATCAACAAGTTTGTACAAAAAAGCAGGCACCATGC
GACCCTCCGGGACGGCCGGGGCAGCGCTCCTGGCGCTGCTGGCTGCGCTCTGCCCGGCGAGTCGGGCTCT
GGAGGAAAAGAAAGTTTGCCAAGGCACGAGTAACAAGCTCACGCAGTTGGGCACTTTTGAAGATCATTTT
CTCAGCCTCCAGAGGATGTTCAATAACTGTGAGGTGGTCCTTGGGAATTTGGAAATTACCTATGTGCAGA
GGAATTATGATCTTTCCTTCTTAAAGACCATCCAGGAGGTGGCTGGTTATGTCCTCATTGCCCTCAACAC
AGTGGAGCGAATTCCTTTGGAAAACCTGCAGATCATCAGAGGAAATATGTACTACGAAAATTCCTATGCC
TTAGCAGTCTTATCTAACTATGATGCAAATAAAACCGGACTGAAGGAGCTGCCCATGAGAAATTTACAGG
AAATCCTGCATGGCGCCGTGCGGTTCAGCAACAACCCTGCCCTGTGCAACGTGGAGAGCATCCAGTGGCG
GGACATAGTCAGCAGTGACTTTCTCAGCAACATGTCGATGGACTTCCAGAACCACCTGGGCAGCTGCCAA
AAGTGTGATCCAAGCTGTCCCAATGGGAGCTGCTGGGGTGCAGGAGAGGAGAACTGCCAGAAACTGACCA
AAATCATCTGTGCCCAGCAGTGCTCCGGGCGCTGCCGTGGCAAGTCCCCCAGTGACTGCTGCCACAACCA
GTGTGCTGCAGGCTGCACAGGCCCCCGGGAGAGCGACTGCCTGGTCTGCCGCAAATTCCGAGACGAAGCC
ACGTGCAAGGACACCTGCCCCCCACTCATGCTCTACAACCCCACCACGTACCAGATGGATGTGAACCCCG
AGGGCAAATACAGCTTTGGTGCCACCTGCGTGAAGAAGTGTCCCCGTAATTATGTGGTGACAGATCACGG
CTCGTGCGTCCGAGCCTGTGGGGCCGACAGCTATGAGATGGAGGAAGACGGCGTCCGCAAGTGTAAGAAG
TGCGAAGGGCCTTGCCGCAAAGTGTGTAACGGAATAGGTATTGGTGAATTTAAAGACTCACTCTCCATAA
ATGCTACGAATATTAAACACTTCAAAAACTGCACCTCCATCAGTGGCGATCTCCACATCCTGCCGGTGGC
ATTTAGGGGTGACTCCTTCACACATACTCCTCCTCTGGATCCACAGGAACTGGATATTCTGAAAACCGTA
AAGGAAATCACAGGGTTTTTGCTGATTCAGGCTTGGCCTGAAAACAGGACGGACCTCCATGCCTTTGAGA
ACCTAGAAATCATACGCGGCAGGACCAAGCAACATGGTCAGTTTTCTCTTGCAGTCGTCAGCCTGAACAT
AACATCCTTGGGATTACGCTCCCTCAAGGAGATAAGTGATGGAGATGTGATAATTTCAGGAAACAAAAAT
TTGTGCTATGCAAATACAATAAACTGGAAAAAACTGTTTGGGACCTCCGGTCAGAAAACCAAAATTATAA
GCAACAGAGGTGAAAACAGCTGCAAGGCCACAGGCCAGGTCTGCCATGCCTTGTGCTCCCCCGAGGGCTG
CTGGGGCCCGGAGCCCAGGGACTGCGTCTCTTGCCGGAATGTCAGCCGAGGCAGGGAATGCGTGGACAAG
TGCAACCTTCTGGAGGGTGAGCCAAGGGAGTTTGTGGAGAACTCTGAGTGCATACAGTGCCACCCAGAGT
GCCTGCCTCAGGCCATGAACATCACCTGCACAGGACGGGGACCAGACAACTGTATCCAGTGTGCCCACTA
CATTGACGGCCCCCACTGCGTCAAGACCTGCCTGGCAGGAGTCATGGGAGAAAACAACACCCTGGTCTGG
AAGTACGCAGACGCCGGCCATGTGTGCCACCTGTGCCATCCAAACTGCACCTACGGATGCACTGGGCCAG
GTCTTGAAGGCTGTCCAACGAATGGGCCTAAGATCCCGTCCATCGCCACTGGGATGGTGGGGGCCCTCCT
CTTGCTGCTGGTGGTGGCCCTGGGGATCGGCCTCTTCATGCGAAGGCGCCACATCGTTCGGAAGCGCACG
CTGCGGAGGCTGCTGCAGGAGAGGGAGCTTGTGGAGCCTCTTACACCCAGT
[981 nt withheld, positions 3692-4672]
TTCTTCAGCAGCCCCTCCACGTCACGGACTCCCCTCCTGAGCTCTCTGAGTGCAACCAGCAACAATTCCA
CCGTGGCTTGCATTGATAGAAATGGGCTGCAAAGCTGTCCCATCAAGGAAGACAGCTTCTTGCAGCGATA
CAGCTCAGACCCCACAGGCGCCTTGACTGAGGACAGCATAGACGACACCTTCCTCCCAGTGCCTGAATAC
ATAAACCAGTCCGTTCCCAAAAGGCCCGCTGGCTCTGTGCAGAATCCTGTCTATCACAATCAGCCTCTGA
ACCCCGCGCCCAGCAGAGACCCACACTACCAGGACCCCCACAGCACTGCAGTGGGCAACCCCGAGTATCT
CAACACTGTCCAGCCCACCTGTGTCAACAGCACATTCGACAGCCCTGCCCACTGGGCCCAGAAAGGCAGC
CACCAAATTAGCCTGGACAACCCTGACTACCAGCAGGACTTCTTTCCCAAGGAAGCCAAGCCAAATGGCA
TCTTTAAGGGCTCCACAGCTGAAAATGCAGAATACCTAAGGGTCGCGCCACAAAGCAGTGAATTTATTGG
AGCATAGAACCCAGCTTTCTTGTACAAAGTGGTTGATATCCAGCACAGTGGCGGCCGCTCGAGTCTAGAG
GGCCCGCGGTTCGAAGGTAAGCCTATCCCTAACCCTCTCCTCGGTCTCGATTCTACGCGTACCGGTTAGT
AATGAGATCCCTCCCCCCCCCCTAACGTTACTGGCCGAAGCCGCTTGGAATAAGGCCGGTGTGCGTTTGT
CTATATGTTATTTTCCACCATATTGCCGTCTTTTGGCAATGTGAGGGCCCGGAAACCTGGCCCTGTCTTC
TTGACGAGCATTCCTAGGGGTCTTTCCCCTCTCGCCAAAGGAATGCAAGGTCTGTTGAATGTCGTGAAGG
AAGCAGTTCCTCTGGAAGCTTCTTGAAGACAAACAACGTCTGTAGCGACCCTTTGCAGGCAGCGGAACCC
CCCACCTGGCGACAGGTGCCTCTGCGGCCAAAAGCCACGTGTATAAGATACACCTGCAAAGGCGGCACAA
CCCCAGTGCCACGTTGTGAGTTGGATAGTTGTGGAAAGAGTCAAATGGCTCTCCTCAAGCGTATTCAACA
AGGGGCTGAAGGATGCCCAGAAGGTACCCCATTGTATGGGATCTGATCTGGGGCCTCGGTGCACATGCTT
TACATGTGTTTAGTCGAGGTTAAAAAAACGTCTAGGCCCCCCGAACCACGGGGACGTGGTTTTCCTTTGA
AAAACACGATGATAATATGGCCACACATATGGTGAGCAAGGGCGAGGAGCTGTTCACCGGGGTGGTGCCC
ATCCTGGTCGAGCTGGACGGCGACGTAAACGGCCACAAGTTCAGCGTGTCCGGCGAGGGCGAGGGCGATG
CCACCTACGGCAAGCTGACCCTGAAGTTCATCTGCACCACCGGCAAGCTGCCCGTGCCCTGGCCCACCCT
CGTGACCACCCTGACCTACGGCGTGCAGTGCTTCAGCCGCTACCCCGACCACATGAAGCAGCACGACTTC
TTCAAGTCCGCCATGCCCGAAGGCTACGTCCAGGAGCGCACCATCTTCTTCAAGGACGACGGCAACTACA
AGACCCGCGCCGAGGTGAAGTTCGAGGGCGACACCCTGGTGAACCGCATCGAGCTGAAGGGCATCGACTT
CAAGGAGGACGGCAACATCCTGGGGCACAAGCTGGAGTACAACTACAACAGCCACAACGTCTATATCATG
GCCGACAAGCAGAAGAACGGCATCAAGGTGAACTTCAAGATCCGCCACAACATCGAGGACGGCAGCGTGC
AGCTCGCCGACCACTACCAGCAGAACACCCCCATCGGCGACGGCCCCGTGCTGCTGCCCGACAACCACTA
CCTGAGCACCCAGTCCGCCCTGAGCAAAGACCCCAACGAGAAGCGCGATCACATGGTCCTGCTGGAGTTC
GTGACCGCCGCCGGGATCACTCTCGGCATGGACGAGCTGTACAAGTAAATCGATAGATCCTAATCAACCT
CTGGATTACAAAATTTGTGAAAGATTGACTGGTATTCTTAACTATGTTGCTCCTTTTACGCTATGTGGAT
ACGCTGCTTTAATGCCTTTGTATCATGCTATTGCTTCCCGTATGGCTTTCATTTTCTCCTCCTTGTATAA
ATCCTGGTTGCTGTCTCTTTATGAGGAGTTGTGGCCCGTTGTCAGGCAACGTGGCGTGGTGTGCACTGTG
TTTGCTGACGCAACCCCCACTGGTTGGGGCATTGCCACCACCTGTCAGCTCCTTTCCGGGACTTTCGCTT
TCCCCCTCCCTATTGCCACGGCGGAACTCATCGCCGCCTGCCTTGCCCGCTGCTGGACAGGGGCTCGGCT
GTTGGGCACTGACAATTCCGTGGTGTTGTCGGGGAAATCATCGTCCTTTCCTTGGCTGCTCGCCTGTGTT
GCCACCTGGATTCTGCGCGGGACGTCCTTCTGCTACGTCCCTTCGGCCCTCAATCCAGCGGACCTTCCTT
CCCGCGGCCTGCTGCCGGCTCTGCGGCCTCTTCCGCGTCTTCGCCTTCGCCCTCAGACGAGTCGGATCTC
CCTTTGGGCCGCCTCCCCGCCTGAGATCCTTTAAGACCAATGACTTACAAGGCAGCTGTAGATCTTAGCC
ACTTTTTAAAAGAAAAGGGGGGACTGGAAGGGCTAATTCACTCCCAACGAAGACAAGATCTGCTTTTTGC
TTGTACTGGGTCTCTCTGGTTAGACCAGATCTGAGCCTGGGAGCTCTCTGGCTAACTAGGGAACCCACTG
CTTAAGCCTCAATAAAGCTTGCCTTGAGTGCTTCAAGTAGTGTGTGCCCGTCTGTTGTGTGACTCTGGTA
ACTAGAGATCCCTCAGACCCTTTTAGTCAGTGTGGAAAATCTCTAGCAGTAGTAGTTCATGTCATCTTAT
TATTCAGTATTTATAACTTGCAAAGAAATGAATATCAGAGAGTGAGAGGCCCGGGTTAATTAAGGAAAGG
GCTAGATCATTCTTGAAGACGAAAGGGCCTCGTGATACGCCTATTTTTATAGGTTAATGTCATGATAATA
ATGGTTTCTTAGACGTCAGGTGGCACTTTTCGGGGAAATGTGCGCGGAACCCCTATTTGTTTATTTTTCT
AAATACATTCAAATATGTATCCGCTCATGAGACAATAACCCTGATAAATGCTTCAATAATATTGAAAAAG
GAAGAGTATGAGTATTCAACATTTCCGTGTCGCCCTTATTCCCTTTTTTGCGGCATTTTGCCTTCCTGTT
TTTGCTCACCCAGAAACGCTGGTGAAAGTAAAAGATGCTGAAGATCAGTTGGGTGCACGAGTGGGTTACA
TCGAACTGGATCTCAACAGCGGTAAGATCCTTGAGAGTTTTCGCCCCGAAGAACGTTTTCCAATGATGAG
CACTTTTAAAGTTCTGCTATGTGGCGCGGTATTATCCCGTGTTGACGCCGGGCAAGAGCAACTCGGTCGC
CGCATACACTATTCTCAGAATGACTTGGTTGAGTACTCACCAGTCACAGAAAAGCATCTTACGGATGGCA
TGACAGTAAGAGAATTATGCAGTGCTGCCATAACCATGAGTGATAACACTGCGGCCAACTTACTTCTGAC
AACGATCGGAGGACCGAAGGAGCTAACCGCTTTTTTGCACAACATGGGGGATCATGTAACTCGCCTTGAT
CGTTGGGAACCGGAGCTGAATGAAGCCATACCAAACGACGAGCGTGACACCACGATGCCTGTAGCAATGG
CAACAACGTTGCGCAAACTATTAACTGGCGAACTACTTACTCTAGCTTCCCGGCAACAATTAATAGACTG
GATGGAGGCGGATAAAGTTGCAGGACCACTTCTGCGCTCGGCCCTTCCGGCTGGCTGGTTTATTGCTGAT
AAATCTGGAGCCGGTGAGCGTGGGTCTCGCGGTATCATTGCAGCACTGGGGCCAGATGGTAAGCCCTCCC
GTATCGTAGTTATCTACACGACGGGGAGTCAGGCAACTATGGATGAACGAAATAGACAGATCGCTGAGAT
AGGTGCCTCACTGATTAAGCATTGGTAACTGTCAGACCAAGTTTACTCATATATACTTTAGATTGATTTA
AAACTTCATTTTTAATTTAAAAGGATCTAGGTGAAGATCCTTTTTGATAATCTCATGACCAAAATCCCTT
AACGTGAGTTTTCGTTCCACTGAGCGTCAGACCCCGTAGAAAAGATCAAAGGATCTTCTTGAGATCCTTT
TTTTCTGCGCGTAATCTGCTGCTTGCAAACAAAAAAACCACCGCTACCAGCGGTGGTTTGTTTGCCGGAT
CAAGAGCTACCAACTCTTTTTCCGAAGGTAACTGGCTTCAGCAGAGCGCAGATACCAAATACTGTTCTTC
TAGTGTAGCCGTAGTTAGGCCACCACTTCAAGAACTCTGTAGCACCGCCTACATACCTCGCTCTGCTAAT
CCTGTTACCAGTGGCTGCTGCCAGTGGCGATAAGTCGTGTCTTACCGGGTTGGACTCAAGACGATAGTTA
CCGGATAAGGCGCAGCGGTCGGGCTGAACGGGGGGTTCGTGCACACAGCCCAGCTTGGAGCGAACGACCT
ACACCGAACTGAGATACCTACAGCGTGAGCTATGAGAAAGCGCCACGCTTCCCGAAGGGAGAAAGGCGGA
CAGGTATCCGGTAAGCGGCAGGGTCGGAACAGGAGAGCGCACGAGGGAGCTTCCAGGGGGAAACGCCTGG
TATCTTTATAGTCCTGTCGGGTTTCGCCACCTCTGACTTGAGCGTCGATTTTTGTGATGCTCGTCAGGGG
GGCGGAGCCTATGGAAAAACGCCAGCAACGCGGCCTTTTTACGGTTCCTGGCCTTTTGCTGGCCTTTTGC
TCACATGTTCTTTCCTGCGTTATCCCCTGATTCTGTGGATAACCGTATTACCGCCTTTGAGTGAGCTGAT
ACCGCTCGCCGCAGCCGAACGACCGAGCGCAGCGAGTCAGTGAGCGAGGAAGCGGAAGAGCGCCCAATAC
GCAAACCGCCTCTCCCCGCGCGTTGGCCGATTCATTAATGCAGCAAGCTCATGGCTGACTAATTTTTTTT
ATTTATGCAGAGGCCGAGGCCGCCTCGGCCTCTGAGCTATTCCAGAAGTAGTGAGGAGGCTTTTTTGGAG
GCCTAGGCTTTTGCAAAAAGCTCCCCGTGGCACGACAGGTTTCCCGACTGGAAAGCGGGCAGTGAGCGCA
ACGCAATTAATGTGAGTTAGCTCACTCATTAGGCACCCCAGGCTTTACACTTTATGCTTCCGGCTCGTAT
GTTGTGTGGAATTGTGAGCGGATAACAATTTCACACAGGAAACAGCTATGACATGATTACGAATTTCACA
AATAAAGCATTTTTTTCACTGCATTCTAGTTGTGGTTTGTCCAAACTCATCAATGTATCTTATCATGTCT
GGATCAACTGGATAACTCAAGCTAACCAAAATCATCCCAAACTTCCCACCCCATACCCTATTACCACTGC
CAATTACCTGTGGTTTCATTTACTCTAAACCTGTGATTCCTCTGAATTATTTTCATTTTAAAGAAATTGT
ATTTGTTAAATATGTACTACAAACTTAGTAGTTGGAAGGGCTAATTCACTCCCAAAGAAGACAAGATATC
CTTGATCTGTGGATCTACCACACACAAGGCTACTTCCCTGATTAGCAGAACTACACACCAGGGCCAGGGG
TCAGATATCCACTGACCTTTGGATGGTGCTACAAGCTAGTACCAGTTGAGCCAGATAAGGTAGAAGAGGC
CAATAAAGGAGAGAACACCAGCTTGTTACACCCTGTGAGCCTGCATGGGATGGATGACCCGGAGAGAGAA
GTGTTAGAGTGGAGGTTTGACAGCCGCCTAGCATTTCATCACGTGGCCCGAGAGCTGCATCCGGAGTACT
TCAAGAACTGCTGATATCGAGCTTGCTACAAGGGACTTTCCGCTGGGGACTTTCCAGGGAGGCGTGGCCT
GGGCGGGACTGGGGAGTGGCGAGCCCTCAGATCCTGCATATAAGCAGCTGCTTTTTGCCTGTACTGGGTC
TCTCTGGTTAGACCAGATCTGAGCCTGGGAGCTCTCTGGCTAACTAGGGAACCCACTGCTTAAGCCTCAA
TAAAGCTTGCCTTGAGTGCTTCAAGTAGTGTGTGCCCGTCTGTTGTGTGACTCTGGTAACTAGAGATCCC
TCAGACCCTTTTAGTCAGTGTGGAAAATCTCTAGCAGTGGCGCCCGAACAGGGACTTGAAAGCGAAAGGG
AAACCAGAGGAGCTCTCTCGACGCAGGACTCGGCTTGCTGAAGCGCGCACGGCAAGAGGCGAGGGGCGGC
GACTGGTGAGTACGCCAAAAATTTTGACTAGCGGAGGCTAGAAGGAGAGAGATGGGTGCGAGAGCGTCAG
TATTAAGCGGGGGAGAATTAGATCGCGATGGGAAAAAATTCGGTTAAGGCCAGGGGGAAAGAAAAAATAT
AAATTAAAACATATAGTATGGGCAAGCAGGGAGCTAGAACGATTCGCAGTTAATCCTGGCCTGTTAGAAA
CATCAGAAGGCTGTAGACAAATACTGGGACAGCTACAACCATCCCTTCAGACAGGATCAGAAGAACTTAG
ATCATTATATAATACAGTAGCAACCCTCTATTGTGTGCATCAAAGGATAGAGATAAAAGACACCAAGGAA
GCTTTAGACAAGATAGAGGAAGAGCAAAACAAAAGTAAGACCACCGCACAGCAAGCGGCCGGCCGCTGAT
CTTCAGACCTGGAGGAGGAGATATGAGGGACAATTGGAGAAGTGAATTATATAAATATAAAGTAGTAAAA
ATTGAACCATTAGGAGTAGCACCCACCAAGGCAAAGAGAAGAGTGGTGCAGAGAGAAAAAAGAGCAGTGG
GAATAGGAGCTTTGTTCCTTGGGTTCTTGGGAGCAGCAGGAAGCACTATGGGCGCAGCGTCAATGACGCT
GACGGTACAGGCCAGACAATTATTGTCTGGTATAGTGCAGCAGCAGAACAATTTGCTGAGGGCTATTGAG
GCGCAACAGCATCTGTTGCAACTCACAGTCTGGGGCATCAAGCAGCTCCAGGCAAGAATCCTGGCTGTGG
AAAGATACCTAAAGGATCAACAGCTCCTGGGGATTTGGGGTTGCTCTGGAAAACTCATTTGCACCACTGC
TGTGCCTTGGAATGCTAGTTGGAGTAATAAATCTCTGGAACAGATTTGGAATCACACGACCTGGATGGAG
TGGGACAGAGAAATTAACAATTACACAAGCTTAATACACTCCTTAATTGAAGAATCGCAAAACCAGCAAG
AAAAGAATGAACAAGAATTATTGGAATTAGATAAATGGGCAAGTTTGTGGAATTGGTTTAACATAACAAA
TTGGCTGTGGTATATAAAATTATTCATAATGATAGTAGGAGGCTTGGTAGGTT
Features (pLannotate 1.2.2; 27 found; start..end, strand, type, name):
     72..172     +  CDS            Rev (fragment): human immunodeficiency virus 1 (HIV-1) Rev protein; rev; enhances nuclear export of unspliced and incompletely spliced viral mRNAs
    217..334     +  misc_feature   cPPT/CTS: central polypurine tract and central termination sequence of HIV-1
    382..1560    +  promoter       EF-1α promoter: strong constitutive promoter for human elongation factor EF-1α
   1581..1601    +  protein_bind   attB1: mutant version of attB; core recombination site for the Gateway® BP reaction BP Clonase™
   1607..5237    +  CDS            EGFR (fragment) (sequence partly withheld): precursor of human epidermal growth factor receptor
   5241..5265    -  protein_bind   attB2: mutant version of attB; recombination site for the Gateway® BP reaction BP Clonase™
   5318..5359    +  CDS            V5 tag: epitope tag from simian virus 5
   5485..5947    +  misc_feature   IRES: internal ribosome entry site (IRES) of the encephalomyocarditis virus (EMCV)
   5961..6680    +  CDS            EGFP: the original enhanced GFP (Yang et al., 1996) mammalian codon-optimized
   6694..7282    +  misc_feature   WPRE: woodchuck hepatitis virus posttranscriptional regulatory element
   7290..7355    +  CDS            nef (fragment): NEF_HV1Z2 - Experimental evidence at protein level: Swiss-Prot protein existence level 1. Extracellular Nef protein targets CD4(+) T-lymphocytes for apoptosis by interacting with CXCR4 surface receptors. From Human immunodeficiency virus type 1 group M subtype D (isolate Z2/CDC-Z34) (HIV-1).
   7357..7590    +  LTR            3' LTR (ΔU3): self-inactivating 3' long terminal repeat (LTR) from HIV-1
   7795..7899    +  promoter       AmpR promoter: bla
   7900..8760    +  CDS            AmpR: β-lactamase; bla; confers resistance to ampicillin, carbenicillin, and related antibiotics
   8931..9519    +  rep_origin     ori: high-copy-number ColE1/pMB1/pBR322/pUC origin of replication
   9702..9756    +  CDS            lacI (fragment): lac repressor; lacI; The lac repressor binds to the lac operator to inhibit transcription in E. coli. This inhibition can be relieved by adding lactose or isopropyl-β-D-thiogalactopyranoside (IPTG).
   9762..9855    +  rep_origin     SV40 ori (fragment): SV40 origin of replication
   9880..9917    +  CDS            lacI (fragment): lac repressor; lacI; The lac repressor binds to the lac operator to inhibit transcription in E. coli. This inhibition can be relieved by adding lactose or isopropyl-β-D-thiogalactopyranoside (IPTG).
   9930..9951    +  protein_bind   CAP binding site: CAP binding activates transcription in the presence of cAMP. E. coli catabolite activator protein
   9966..9996    +  promoter       lac promoter: promoter for the E. coli lac operon
  10000..10022   +  protein_bind   lac operator (fragment): The lac repressor binds to the lac operator to inhibit transcription in E. coli. This inhibition can be relieved by adding lactose or isopropyl-β-D-thiogalactopyranoside (IPTG). lac repressor encoded by lacI
  10054..10137   +  polyA_signal   SV40 poly(A) signal (fragment): SV40 polyadenylation signal
  10304..10633   +  CDS            nef (fragment): NEF_HV1BR - Experimental evidence at protein level: Swiss-Prot protein existence level 1. Extracellular Nef protein targets CD4(+) T-lymphocytes for apoptosis by interacting with CXCR4 surface receptors (PubMed:14990729). From Human immunodeficiency virus type 1 group M subtype B (isolate BRU/LAI) (HIV-1).
  10681..10938   +  LTR            5' LTR (truncated): truncated 5' long terminal repeat (LTR) from HIV-1
  10985..11110   +  misc_feature   HIV-1 Ψ: packaging signal of human immunodeficiency virus type 1
  11094..11432   +  CDS            HIV-1 gag (fragment): gag protein from human immunodeficiency virus 1; gag
  11607..11840   +  misc_feature   RRE: The Rev response element (RRE) of HIV-1 allows for Rev-dependent mRNA export from the nucleus to the cytoplasm.
