[The description below was written by a language model from this plasmid's Addgene catalogue record and pLannotate feature annotations shown in this document.]
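Description:
pHAGE-EGFR-P596L is an HIV-1-based lentiviral expression plasmid of about 12.1 kb, built on the pHAGE backbone and carrying the human epidermal growth factor receptor (EGFR) with the P596L substitution. In bacteria it is maintained through a high-copy ColE1/pUC-type origin and selected with ampicillin via the β-lactamase gene. The record lists a recombination-deficient strain for propagation, as is usual for plasmids containing repeated LTR sequences.

The viral transfer region comprises a truncated 5' LTR, the Ψ packaging signal with an adjoining gag fragment, the Rev response element for Rev-dependent nuclear export of the genomic RNA, the cPPT/CTS element that aids nuclear import of the proviral DNA, and a ΔU3 self-inactivating 3' LTR that disables LTR-driven transcription after integration. Short Rev and nef fragments annotated in the table are remnants of HIV-1 sequence rather than functional genes.

Within this frame, the strong constitutive EF-1α promoter drives the EGFR open reading frame, which was introduced by Gateway recombination and is flanked by attB1 and attB2 sites. A V5 epitope tag lies just downstream of attB2. The record does not state whether it is fused in frame to the receptor. An EMCV IRES then directs translation of EGFP from the same transcript, so that transduced cells can be identified by fluorescence, and a WPRE enhances transcript expression.

The construct is intended for lentiviral delivery and stable expression of this EGFR variant in mammalian cells, and comes from a study that systematically annotated the function of somatic cancer mutations.
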