Addgene plasmid #116284: pHAGE-EGFR-P596L
Purpose: Lentiviral expression of EGFR P596L
Depositing lab: Gordon Mills & Kenneth Scott. Depositing organization: Baylor College of Medicine. Publication: Systematic Functional Annotation of Somatic Mutations in Cancer. Ng PK, Li J, Jeong KJ, Shao S, Chen H, Tsang YH, Sengupta S, Wang Z, Bhavana VH, Tran R, Soewito S, Minussi DC, Moreno D, Kong K, Dogruluk T, Lu H, Gao J, Tokheim C, Zhou DC, Johnson AM, Zeng J, Ip CKM, Ju Z, Wester M, Yu S, Li Y, Vellano CP, Schultz N, Karchin R, Ding L, Lu Y, Cheung LWT, Chen K, Shaw KR, Meric-Bernstam F, Scott KL, Yi S, Sahni N, Liang H, Mills GB. Cancer Cell. 2018 Mar 12;33(3):450-462.e10. doi: 10.1016/j.ccell.2018.01.021. PubMed 29533785.
Backbone
  Vector backbone: pHAGE
  Vector type: Lentiviral
Growth in bacteria
  Bacterial resistance: Ampicillin, 100 μg/mL
  Growth temperature: 37°C
  Growth strain: Stbl3
  Copy number: High Copy
Gene/Insert
  Gene/Insert name: EGFR
  Species: H. sapiens (human)
  Mutation: P596L
  Entrez Gene: EGFR (a.k.a. ERBB, ERBB1, ERRP, HER1, NISBD2, NNCIS, PIG61, mENA)
  Cloning method: Gateway Cloning
Terms and licenses: Academic/Nonprofit Terms; Industry Terms: Not Available to Industry
How to cite: pHAGE-EGFR-P596L was a gift from Gordon Mills & Kenneth Scott (Addgene plasmid # 116284 ; http://n2t.net/addgene:116284 ; RRID:Addgene_116284)
