>Addgene plasmid #116284 | pHAGE-EGFR-P596L | depositor partial sequence | sequence record 219158 | insert
ATGCGACCCTCCGGGACGGCCGGGGCAGCGCTCCTGGCGCTGCTGGCTGCGCTCTGCCCGGCGAGTCGGG
CTCTGGAGGAAAAGAAAGTTTGCCAAGGCACGAGTAACAAGCTCACGCAGTTGGGCACTTTTGAAGATCA
TTTTCTCAGCCTCCAGAGGATGTTCAATAACTGTGAGGTGGTCCTTGGGAATTTGGAAATTACCTATGTG
CAGAGGAATTATGATCTTTCCTTCTTAAAGACCATCCAGGAGGTGGCTGGTTATGTCCTCATTGCCCTCA
ACACAGTGGAGCGAATTCCTTTGGAAAACCTGCAGATCATCAGAGGAAATATGTACTACGAAAATTCCTA
TGCCTTAGCAGTCTTATCTAACTATGATGCAAATAAAACCGGACTGAAGGAGCTGCCCATGAGAAATTTA
CAGGAAATCCTGCATGGCGCCGTGCGGTTCAGCAACAACCCTGCCCTGTGCAACGTGGAGAGCATCCAGT
GGCGGGACATAGTCAGCAGTGACTTTCTCAGCAACATGTCGATGGACTTCCAGAACCACCTGGGCAGCTG
CCAAAAGTGTGATCCAAGCTGTCCCAATGGGAGCTGCTGGGGTGCAGGAGAGGAGAACTGCCAGAAACTG
ACCAAAATCATCTGTGCCCAGCAGTGCTCCGGGCGCTGCCGTGGCAAGTCCCCCAGTGACTGCTGCCACA
ACCAGTGTGCTGCAGGCTGCACAGGCCCCCGGGAGAGCGACTGCCTGGTCTGCCGCAAATTCCGAGACGA
AGCCACGTGCAAGGACACCTGCCCCCCACTCATGCTCTACAACCCCACCACGTACCAGATGGATGTGAAC
CCCGAGGGCAAATACAGCTTTGGTGCCACCTGCGTGAAGAAGTGTCCCCGTAATTATGTGGTGACAGATC
ACGGCTCGTGCGTCCGAGCCTGTGGGGCCGACAGCTATGAGATGGAGGAAGACGGCGTCCGCAAGTGTAA
GAAGTGCGAAGGGCCTTGCCGCAAAGTGTGTAACGGAATAGGTATTGGTGAATTTAAAGACTCACTCTCC
ATAAATGCTACGAATATTAAACACTTCAAAAACTGCACCTCCATCAGTGGCGATCTCCACATCCTGCCGG
TGGCATTTAGGGGTGACTCCTTCACACATACTCCTCCTCTGGATCCACAGGAACTGGATATTCTGAAAAC
CGTAAAGGAAATCACAGGGTTTTTGCTGATTCAGGCTTGGCCTGAAAACAGGACGGACCTCCATGCCTTT
GAGAACCTAGAAATCATACGCGGCAGGACCAAGCAACATGGTCAGTTTTCTCTTGCAGTCGTCAGCCTGA
ACATAACATCCTTGGGATTACGCTCCCTCAAGGAGATAAGTGATGGAGATGTGATAATTTCAGGAAACAA
AAATTTGTGCTATGCAAATACAATAAACTGGAAAAAACTGTTTGGGACCTCCGGTCAGAAAACCAAAATT
ATAAGCAACAGAGGTGAAAACAGCTGCAAGGCCACAGGCCAGGTCTGCCATGCCTTGTGCTCCCCCGAGG
GCTGCTGGGGCCCGGAGCCCAGGGACTGCGTCTCTTGCCGGAATGTCAGCCGAGGCAGGGAATGCGTGGA
CAAGTGCAACCTTCTGGAGGGTGAGCCAAGGGAGTTTGTGGAGAACTCTGAGTGCATACAGTGCCACCCA
GAGTGCCTGCCTCAGGCCATGAACATCACCTGCACAGGACGGGGACCAGACAACTGTATCCAGTGTGCCC
ACTACATTGACGGCCCCCACTGCGTCAAGACCTGCCTGGCAGGAGTCATGGGAGAAAACAACACCCTGGT
CTGGAAGTACGCAGACGCCGGCCATGTGTGCCACCTGTGCCATCCAAACTGCACCTACGGATGCACTGGG
CCAGGTCTTGAAGGCTGTCCAACGAATGGGCCTAAGATCCCGTCCATCGCCACTGGGATGGTGGGGGCCC
TCCTCTTGCTGCTGGTGGTGGCCCTGGGGATCGGCCTCTTCATGCGAAGGCGCCACATCGTTCGGAAGCG
CACGCTGCGGAGGCTGCTGCAGGAGAGGGAGCTTGTGGAGCCTCTTACACCCAGT
[981 nt withheld, positions 2086-3066]
TTCTTCAGCAGCCCCTCCACGTCACGGACTCCCCTCCTGAGCTCTCTGAGTGCAACCAGCAACAATTCCA
CCGTGGCTTGCATTGATAGAAATGGGCTGCAAAGCTGTCCCATCAAGGAAGACAGCTTCTTGCAGCGATA
CAGCTCAGACCCCACAGGCGCCTTGACTGAGGACAGCATAGACGACACCTTCCTCCCAGTGCCTGAATAC
ATAAACCAGTCCGTTCCCAAAAGGCCCGCTGGCTCTGTGCAGAATCCTGTCTATCACAATCAGCCTCTGA
ACCCCGCGCCCAGCAGAGACCCACACTACCAGGACCCCCACAGCACTGCAGTGGGCAACCCCGAGTATCT
CAACACTGTCCAGCCCACCTGTGTCAACAGCACATTCGACAGCCCTGCCCACTGGGCCCAGAAAGGCAGC
CACCAAATTAGCCTGGACAACCCTGACTACCAGCAGGACTTCTTTCCCAAGGAAGCCAAGCCAAATGGCA
TCTTTAAGGGCTCCACAGCTGAAAATGCAGAATACCTAAGGGTCGCGCCACAAAGCAGTGAATTTATTGG
AGCATGA
